>Addgene plasmid #77030 | HIPK3 gRNA (BRDN0001147814) | addgene full sequence | sequence record 186980 | Addgene Assembled Sequence
CCCGGGTGCAAAGATGGATAAAGTTTTAAACAGAGAGGAATCTTTGCAGCTAATGGACCTTCTAGGTCTT
GAAAGGAGTGGGAATTGGCTCCGGTGCCCGTCAGTGGGCAGAGCGCACATCGCCCACAGTCCCCGAGAAG
TTGGGGGGAGGGGTCGGCAATTGATCCGGTGCCTAGAGAAGGTGGCGCGGGGTAAACTGGGAAAGTGATG
TCGTGTACTGGCTCCGCCTTTTTCCCGAGGGTGGGGGAGAACCGTATATAAGTGCAGTAGTCGCCGTGAA
CGTTCTTTTTCGCAACGGGTTTGCCGCCAGAACACAGGTAAGTGCCGTGTGTGGTTCCCGCGGGCCTGGC
CTCTTTACGGGTTATGGCCCTTGCGTGCCTTGAATTACTTCCACCTGGCTGCAGTACGTGATTCTTGATC
CCGAGCTTCGGGTTGGAAGTGGGTGGGAGAGTTCGAGGCCTTGCGCTTAAGGAGCCCCTTCGCCTCGTGC
TTGAGTTGAGGCCTGGCCTGGGCGCTGGGGCCGCCGCGTGCGAATCTGGTGGCACCTTCGCGCCTGTCTC
GCTGCTTTCGATAAGTCTCTAGCCATTTAAAATTTTTGATGACCTGCTGCGACGCTTTTTTTCTGGCAAG
ATAGTCTTGTAAATGCGGGCCAAGATCTGCACACTGGTATTTCGGTTTTTGGGGCCGCGGGCGGCGACGG
GGCCCGTGCGTCCCAGCGCACATGTTCGGCGAGGCGGGGCCTGCGAGCGCGGCCACCGAGAATCGGACGG
GGGTAGTCTCAAGCTGGCCGGCCTGCTCTGGTGCCTGGCCTCGCGCCGCCGTGTATCGCCCCGCCCTGGG
CGGCAAGGCTGGCCCGGTCGGCACCAGTTGCGTGAGCGGAAAGATGGCCGCTTCCCGGCCCTGCTGCAGG
GAGCTCAAAATGGAGGACGCGGCGCTCGGGAGAGCGGGCGGGTGAGTCACCCACACAAAGGAAAAGGGCC
TTTCCGTCCTCAGCCGTCGCTTCATGTGACTCCACGGAGTACCGGGCGCCGTCCAGGCACCTCGATTAGT
TCTCGAGCTTTTGGAGTACGTCGTCTTTAGGTTGGGGGGAGGGGTTTTATGCGATGGAGTTTCCCCACAC
TGAGTGGGTGGAGACTGAAGTTAGGCCAGCTTGGCACTTGATGTAATTCTCCTTGGAATTTGCCCTTTTT
GAGTTTGGATCTTGGTTCATTCTCAAGCCTCAGACAGTGGTTCAAAGTTTTTTTCTTCCATTTCAGGTGT
CGTGACGTACGGCCACCATGACCGAGTACAAGCCCACGGTGCGCCTCGCCACCCGCGACGACGTCCCCAG
GGCCGTACGCACCCTCGCCGCCGCGTTCGCCGACTACCCCGCCACGCGCCACACCGTCGATCCGGACCGC
CACATCGAGCGGGTCACCGAGCTGCAAGAACTCTTCCTCACGCGCGTCGGGCTCGACATCGGCAAGGTGT
GGGTCGCGGACGACGGCGCCGCCGTGGCGGTCTGGACCACGCCGGAGAGCGTCGAAGCGGGGGCGGTGTT
CGCCGAGATCGGCCCGCGCATGGCCGAGTTGAGCGGTTCCCGGCTGGCCGCGCAGCAACAGATGGAAGGC
CTCCTGGCGCCGCACCGGCCCAAGGAGCCCGCGTGGTTCCTGGCCACCGTCGGAGTCTCGCCCGACCACC
AGGGCAAGGGTCTGGGCAGCGCCGTCGTGCTCCCCGGAGTGGAGGCGGCCGAGCGCGCCGGGGTGCCCGC
CTTCCTGGAGACCTCCGCGCCCCGCAACCTCCCCTTCTACGAGCGGCTCGGCTTCACCGTCACCGCCGAC
GTCGAGGTGCCCGAAGGACCGCGCACCTGGTGCATGACCCGCAAGCCCGGTGCCTGAACGCGTTAAGTCG
ACAATCAACCTCTGGATTACAAAATTTGTGAAAGATTGACTGGTATTCTTAACTATGTTGCTCCTTTTAC
GCTATGTGGATACGCTGCTTTAATGCCTTTGTATCATGCTATTGCTTCCCGTATGGCTTTCATTTTCTCC
TCCTTGTATAAATCCTGGTTGCTGTCTCTTTATGAGGAGTTGTGGCCCGTTGTCAGGCAACGTGGCGTGG
TGTGCACTGTGTTTGCTGACGCAACCCCCACTGGTTGGGGCATTGCCACCACCTGTCAGCTCCTTTCCGG
GACTTTCGCTTTCCCCCTCCCTATTGCCACGGCGGAACTCATCGCCGCCTGCCTTGCCCGCTGCTGGACA
GGGGCTCGGCTGTTGGGCACTGACAATTCCGTGGTGTTGTCGGGGAAATCATCGTCCTTTCCTTGGCTGC
TCGCCTGTGTTGCCACCTGGATTCTGCGCGGGACGTCCTTCTGCTACGTCCCTTCGGCCCTCAATCCAGC
GGACCTTCCTTCCCGCGGCCTGCTGCCGGCTCTGCGGCCTCTTCCGCGTCTTCGCCTTCGCCCTCAGACG
AGTCGGATCTCCCTTTGGGCCGCCTCCCCGCGTCGACTTTAAGACCAATGACTTACAAGGCAGCTGTAGA
TCTTAGCCACTTTTTAAAAGAAAAGGGGGGACTGGAAGGGCTAATTCACTCCCAACGAAGACAAGATCTG
CTTTTTGCTTGTACTGGGTCTCTCTGGTTAGACCAGATCTGAGCCTGGGAGCTCTCTGGCTAACTAGGGA
ACCCACTGCTTAAGCCTCAATAAAGCTTGCCTTGAGTGCTTCAAGTAGTGTGTGCCCGTCTGTTGTGTGA
CTCTGGTAACTAGAGATCCCTCAGACCCTTTTAGTCAGTGTGGAAAATCTCTAGCAGTACGTATAGTAGT
TCATGTCATCTTATTATTCAGTATTTATAACTTGCAAAGAAATGAATATCAGAGAGTGAGAGGAACTTGT
TTATTGCAGCTTATAATGGTTACAAATAAAGCAATAGCATCACAAATTTCACAAATAAAGCATTTTTTTC
ACTGCATTCTAGTTGTGGTTTGTCCAAACTCATCAATGTATCTTATCATGTCTGGCTCTAGCTATCCCGC
CCCTAACTCCGCCCATCCCGCCCCTAACTCCGCCCAGTTCCGCCCATTCTCCGCCCCATGGCTGACTAAT
TTTTTTTATTTATGCAGAGGCCGAGGCCGCCTCGGCCTCTGAGCTATTCCAGAAGTAGTGAGGAGGCTTT
TTTGGAGGCCTAGGGACGTACCCAATTCGCCCTATAGTGAGTCGTATTACGCGCGCTCACTGGCCGTCGT
TTTACAACGTCGTGACTGGGAAAACCCTGGCGTTACCCAACTTAATCGCCTTGCAGCACATCCCCCTTTC
GCCAGCTGGCGTAATAGCGAAGAGGCCCGCACCGATCGCCCTTCCCAACAGTTGCGCAGCCTGAATGGCG
AATGGG
[124 nt withheld, positions 3367-3490]
C
[91 nt withheld, positions 3492-3582]
A
[49 nt withheld, positions 3584-3632]
CCTTTGACGTTGGAGTCCACGTTCTTT
[37 nt withheld, positions 3660-3696]
ACCCTATCTCGGTCTATTCTTTTGATTTATAAGGGATTTTGCCGATTTCGGCCTATTGGTTAAAAAATGA
GCTGATTTAACAAAAATTTAACGCGAATTTTAACAAAATATTAACGCTTACAATTTAGGTGGCACTTTTC
GGGGAAATGTGCGCGGAACCCCTATTTGTTTATTTTTCTAAATACATTCAAATATGTATCCGCTCATGAG
ACAATAACCCTGATAAATGCTTCAATAATATTGAAAAAGGAAGAGTATGAGTATTCAACATTTCCGTGTC
GCCCTTATTCCCTTTTTTGCGGCATTTTGCCTTCCTGTTTTTGCTCACCCAGAAACGCTGGTGAAAGTAA
AAGATGCTGAAGATCAGTTGGGTGCACGAGTGGGTTACATCGAACTGGATCTCAACAGCGGTAAGATCCT
TGAGAGTTTTCGCCCCGAAGAACGTTTTCCAATGATGAGCACTTTTAAAGTTCTGCTATGTGGCGCGGTA
TTATCCCGTATTGACGCCGGGCAAGAGCAACTCGGTCGCCGCATACACTATTCTCAGAATGACTTGGTTG
AGTACTCACCAGTCACAGAAAAGCATCTTACGGATGGCATGACAGTAAGAGAATTATGCAGTGCTGCCAT
AACCATGAGTGATAACACTGCGGCCAACTTACTTCTGACAACGATCGGAGGACCGAAGGAGCTAACCGCT
TTTTTGCACAACATGGGGGATCATGTAACTCGCCTTGATCGTTGGGAACCGGAGCTGAATGAAGCCATAC
CAAACGACGAGCGTGACACCACGATGCCTGTAGCAATGGCAACAACGTTGCGCAAACTATTAACTGGCGA
ACTACTTACTCTAGCTTCCCGGCAACAATTAATAGACTGGATGGAGGCGGATAAAGTTGCAGGACCACTT
CTGCGCTCGGCCCTTCCGGCTGGCTGGTTTATTGCTGATAAATCTGGAGCCGGTGAGCGTGGGTCTCGCG
GTATCATTGCAGCACTGGGGCCAGATGGTAAGCCCTCCCGTATCGTAGTTATCTACACGACGGGGAGTCA
GGCAACTATGGATGAACGAAATAGACAGATCGCTGAGATAGGTGCCTCACTGATTAAGCATTGGTAACTG
TCAGACCAAGTTTACTCATATATACTTTAGATTGATTTAAAACTTCATTTTTAATTTAAAAGGATCTAGG
TGAAGATCCTTTTTGATAATCTCATGACCAAAATCCCTTAACGTGAGTTTTCGTTCCACTGAGCGTCAGA
CCCCGTAGAAAAGATCAAAGGATCTTCTTGAGATCCTTTTTTTCTGCGCGTAATCTGCTGCTTGCAAACA
AAAAAACCACCGCTACCAGCGGTGGTTTGTTTGCCGGATCAAGAGCTACCAACTCTTTTTCCGAAGGTAA
CTGGCTTCAGCAGAGCGCAGATACCAAATACTGTTCTTCTAGTGTAGCCGTAGTTAGGCCACCACTTCAA
GAACTCTGTAGCACCGCCTACATACCTCGCTCTGCTAATCCTGTTACCAGTGGCTGCTGCCAGTGGCGAT
AAGTCGTGTCTTACCGGGTTGGACTCAAGACGATAGTTACCGGATAAGGCGCAGCGGTCGGGCTGAACGG
GGGGTTCGTGCACACAGCCCAGCTTGGAGCGAACGACCTACACCGAACTGAGATACCTACAGCGTGAGCT
ATGAGAAAGCGCCACGCTTCCCGAAGGGAGAAAGGCGGACAGGTATCCGGTAAGCGGCAGGGTCGGAACA
GGAGAGCGCACGAGGGAGCTTCCAGGGGGAAACGCCTGGTATCTTTATAGTCCTGTCGGGTTTCGCCACC
TCTGACTTGAGCGTCGATTTTTGTGATGCTCGTCAGGGGGGCGGAGCCTATGGAAAAACGCCAGCAACGC
GGCCTTTTTACGGTTCCTGGCCTTTTGCTGGCCTTTTGCTCACATGTTCTTTCCTGCGTTATCCCCTGAT
TCTGTGGATAACCGTATTACCGCCTTTGAGTGAGCTGATACCGCTCGCCGCAGCCGAACGACCGAGCGCA
GCGAGTCAGTGAGCGAGGAAGCGGAAGAGCGCCCAATACGCAAACCGCCTCTCCCCGCGCGTTGGCCGAT
TCATTAATGCAGCTGGCACGACAGGTTTCCCGACTGGAAAGCGGGCAGTGAGCGCAACGCAATTAATGTG
AGTTAGCTCACTCATTAGGCACCCCAGGCTTTACACTTTATGCTTCCGGCTCGTATGTTGTGTGGAATTG
TGAGCGGATAACAATTTCACACAGGAAACAGCTATGACCATGATTACGCCAAGCGCGCAATTAACCCTCA
CTAAAGGGAACAAAAGCTGGAGCTGCAAGCTTAATGTAGTCTTATGCAATACTCTTGTAGTCTTGCAACA
TGGTAACGATGAGTTAGCAACATGCCTTACAAGGAGAGAAAAAGCACCGTGCATGCCGATTGGTGGAAGT
AAGGTGGTACGATCGTGCCTTATTAGGAAGGCAACAGACGGGTCTGACATGGATTGGACGAACCACTGAA
TTGCCGCATTGCAGAGATATTGTATTTAAGTGCCTAGCTCGATACATAAACGGGTCTCTCTGGTTAGACC
AGATCTGAGCCTGGGAGCTCTCTGGCTAACTAGGGAACCCACTGCTTAAGCCTCAATAAAGCTTGCCTTG
AGTGCTTCAAGTAGTGTGTGCCCGTCTGTTGTGTGACTCTGGTAACTAGAGATCCCTCAGACCCTTTTAG
TCAGTGTGGAAAATCTCTAGCAGTGGCGCCCGAACAGGGACTTGAAAGCGAAAGGGAAACCAGAGGAGCT
CTCTCGACGCAGGACTCGGCTTGCTGAAGCGCGCACGGCAAGAGGCGAGGGGCGGCGACTGGTGAGTACG
CCAAAAATTTTGACTAGCGGAGGCTAGAAGGAGAGAGATGGGTGCGAGAGCGTCAGTATTAAGCGGGGGA
GAATTAGATCGCGATGGGAAAAAATTCGGTTAAGGCCAGGGGGAAAGAAAAAATATAAATTAAAACATAT
AGTATGGGCAAGCAGGGAGCTAGAACGATTCGCAGTTAATCCTGGCCTGTTAGAAACATCAGAAGGCTGT
AGACAAATACTGGGACAGCTACAACCATCCCTTCAGACAGGATCAGAAGAACTTAGATCATTATATAATA
CAGTAGCAACCCTCTATTGTGTGCATCAAAGGATAGAGATAAAAGACACCAAGGAAGCTTTAGACAAGAT
AGAGGAAGAGCAAAACAAAAGTAAGACCACCGCACAGCAAGCGGCCGCTGATCTTCAGACCTGGAGGAGG
AGATATGAGGGACAATTGGAGAAGTGAATTATATAAATATAAAGTAGTAAAAATTGAACCATTAGGAGTA
GCACCCACCAAGGCAAAGAGAAGAGTGGTGCAGAGAGAAAAAAGAGCAGTGGGAATAGGAGCTTTGTTCC
TTGGGTTCTTGGGAGCAGCAGGAAGCACTATGGGCGCAGCGTCAATGACGCTGACGGTACAGGCCAGACA
ATTATTGTCTGGTATAGTGCAGCAGCAGAACAATTTGCTGAGGGCTATTGAGGCGCAACAGCATCTGTTG
CAACTCACAGTCTGGGGCATCAAGCAGCTCCAGGCAAGAATCCTGGCTGTGGAAAGATACCTAAAGGATC
AACAGCTCCTGGGGATTTGGGGTTGCTCTGGAAAACTCATTTGCACCACTGCTGTGCCTTGGAATGCTAG
TTGGAGTAATAAATCTCTGGAACAGATTTGGAATCACACGACCTGGATGGAGTGGGACAGAGAAATTAAC
AATTACACAAGCTTAATACACTCCTTAATTGAAGAATCGCAAAACCAGCAAGAAAAGAATGAACAAGAAT
TATTGGAATTAGATAAATGGGCAAGTTTGTGGAATTGGTTTAACATAACAAATTGGCTGTGGTATATAAA
ATTATTCATAATGATAGTAGGAGGCTTGGTAGGTTTAAGAATAGTTTTTGCTGTACTTTCTATAGTGAAT
AGAGTTAGGCAGGGATATTCACCATTATCGTTTCAGACCCACCTCCCAACCCCGAGGGGACCCAGAGAGG
GCCTATTTCCCATGATTCCTTCATATTTGCATATACGATACAAGGCTGTTAGAGAGATAATTAGAATTAA
TTTGACTGTAAACACAAAGATATTAGTACAAAATACGTGACGTAGAAAGTAATAATTTCTTGGGTAGTTT
GCAGTTTTAAAATTATGTTTTAAAATGGACTATCATATGCTTACCGTAACTTGAAAGTATTTCGATTTCT
TGGCTTTATATATCTTGTGGAAAGGACGAAACACCGATACCATTTAATAGACCTCGGTTTTAGAGCTAGA
AATAGCAAGTTAAAATAAGGCTAGTCCGTTATCAACTTGAAAAAGTGGCACCGAGTCGGTGCTTTTTTAA
GCTTGGCGTAACTAGATCTTGAGACAAATGGCAGTATTCATCCACAATTTTAAAAGAAAAGGGGGGATTG
GGGGGTACAGTGCAGGGGAAAGAATAGTAGACATAATAGCAACAGACATACAAACTAAAGAATTACAAAA
ACAAATTACAAAAATTCAAAATTTTCGGGTTTATTACAGGGACAGCAGAGATCCACTTTGGCGCCGGCTC
GAGGGGG
Features (pLannotate 1.2.2; 29 found; start..end, strand, type, name):
     14..80      +  CDS            small t antigen (fragment): SV40 (simian virus 40) small t antigen
    106..317     +  promoter       EF-1α core promoter: core promoter for human elongation factor EF-1α
    318..1256    +  intron         EF-1α intron A: intron upstream of the start codon of human EF-1α
   1278..1877    +  CDS            PuroR (fragment): puromycin N-acetyltransferase; pac from Streptomyces; confers resistance to puromycin
   1893..2481    +  misc_feature   WPRE: woodchuck hepatitis virus posttranscriptional regulatory element
   2532..2551    +  misc_feature   cPPT/CTS (fragment): central polypurine tract and central termination sequence of HIV-1
   2553..2786    +  LTR            3' LTR (ΔU3): self-inactivating 3' long terminal repeat (LTR) from HIV-1
   2864..2985    +  polyA_signal   SV40 poly(A) signal: SV40 polyadenylation signal
   3025..3160    +  rep_origin     SV40 ori: SV40 origin of replication
   3181..3199    -  promoter       T7 promoter: promoter for bacteriophage T7 RNA polymerase
   3207..3362    +  CDS            lacZα (fragment): LacZα fragment of β-galactosidase; lacZ fragment
   3367..3795    +  rep_origin     f1 ori (sequence partly withheld): f1 bacteriophage origin of replication; arrow indicates direction of (+) strand synthesis
   3848..3952    +  promoter       AmpR promoter: bla
   3953..4813    +  CDS            AmpR: β-lactamase; bla; confers resistance to ampicillin, carbenicillin, and related antibiotics
   4984..5572    +  rep_origin     ori: high-copy-number ColE1/pMB1/pBR322/pUC origin of replication
   5755..5847    +  CDS            lacI (fragment): lac repressor; lacI; The lac repressor binds to the lac operator to inhibit transcription in E. coli. This inhibition can be relieved by adding lactose or isopropyl-β-D-thiogalactopyranoside (IPTG).
   5860..5881    +  protein_bind   CAP binding site: CAP binding activates transcription in the presence of cAMP. E. coli catabolite activator protein
   5896..5926    +  promoter       lac promoter: promoter for the E. coli lac operon
   5934..5950    +  protein_bind   lac operator: The lac repressor binds to the lac operator to inhibit transcription in E. coli. This inhibition can be relieved by adding lactose or isopropyl-β-D-thiogalactopyranoside (IPTG). lac repressor encoded by lacI
   5995..6013    +  promoter       T3 promoter: promoter for bacteriophage T3 RNA polymerase
   6041..6267    +  promoter       RSV promoter: Rous sarcoma virus enhancer/promoter
   6268..6448    +  LTR            5' LTR (truncated): truncated 5' long terminal repeat (LTR) from HIV-1
   6495..6620    +  misc_feature   HIV-1 Ψ: packaging signal of human immunodeficiency virus type 1
   6604..6967    +  CDS            HIV-1 gag (fragment): gag protein from human immunodeficiency virus 1; gag
   7113..7346    +  misc_feature   RRE: The Rev response element (RRE) of HIV-1 allows for Rev-dependent mRNA export from the nucleus to the cytoplasm.
   7723..7749    +  CDS            Rev (fragment): human immunodeficiency virus 1 (HIV-1) Rev protein; rev; enhances nuclear export of unspliced and incompletely spliced viral mRNAs
   7753..7993    +  promoter       U6 promoter: RNA polymerase III promoter for human U6 snRNA
   8023..8098    +  misc_RNA       gRNA scaffold: guide RNA scaffold for the Streptococcus pyogenes CRISPR/Cas9 system
   8154..8271    +  misc_feature   cPPT/CTS: central polypurine tract and central termination sequence of HIV-1
