[The description below was written by a language model from this plasmid's Addgene catalogue record and pLannotate feature annotations shown in this document.]
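Description:
HIPK3 gRNA (BRDN0001147814) is a third-generation lentiviral guide RNA plasmid built on the lentiGuide-Puro backbone, designed to direct Streptococcus pyogenes Cas9 to the human HIPK3 kinase gene. In bacteria it is maintained at high copy from a ColE1/pUC-type origin and selected through the β-lactamase (AmpR) gene. An f1 origin, an SV40 origin and remnants of lac and phage promoter sequences are also annotated in the backbone.

The viral genome is transcribed from a chimeric RSV promoter fused to a truncated HIV-1 5' LTR, which makes expression Tat-independent. It also carries the Ψ packaging signal with a gag fragment, the RRE for Rev-dependent nuclear export, a cPPT/CTS, and a self-inactivating ΔU3 3' LTR followed by an SV40 polyadenylation signal. Between the LTRs are two expression units. A human U6 RNA polymerase III promoter drives the HIPK3-specific spacer joined to the S. pyogenes gRNA scaffold. Downstream of the cPPT/CTS, the EF-1α core promoter with its intron A drives puromycin N-acetyltransferase, allowing puromycin selection of transduced mammalian cells. A WPRE placed after this cassette enhances transcript stability and expression.

The depositor notes that the guide was designed against several HIPK3 reference transcripts. The plasmid does not encode Cas9, so it must be used with a separate Cas9 lentiviral vector or in cells that already express the nuclease. It belongs to a human kinome gRNA collection associated with work on optimised sgRNA design, and its typical use is Cas9-mediated disruption of HIPK3 in human cells after lentiviral delivery.
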