Addgene plasmid #77030: HIPK3 gRNA (BRDN0001147814)
Purpose: 3rd generation lentiviral gRNA plasmid targeting human HIPK3
Depositing lab: John Doench & David Root. Depositing organization: Broad Institute. Publication: Optimized sgRNA design to maximize activity and minimize off-target effects of CRISPR-Cas9. Doench JG, Fusi N, Sullender M, Hegde M, Vaimberg EW, Donovan KF, Smith I, Tothova Z, Wilen C, Orchard R, Virgin HW, Listgarten J, Root DE. Nat Biotechnol. 2016 Jan 18. doi: 10.1038/nbt.3437. PubMed 26780180.
Backbone
  Vector backbone: lentiGuide-Puro
  Backbone manufacturer: Zhang Lab (Addgene plasmid # 52963)
  Vector type: Mammalian Expression, Lentiviral, CRISPR
  Selectable markers: Puromycin
Growth in bacteria
  Bacterial resistance: Ampicillin, 100 μg/mL
  Growth temperature: 37°C
  Growth strain: DH5alpha
  Copy number: High Copy
Gene/Insert
  Gene/Insert name: HIPK3 (alt names: HIPK3; NM_001048200.2)
  gRNA/shRNA sequence: ATACCATTTAATAGACCTCG
  Species: H. sapiens (human)
  Entrez Gene: HIPK3 (a.k.a. DYRK6, FIST3, PKY, YAK1)
  Promoter: hU6
  Cloning method: Unknown
  Sequencing primers: 5′ U6-F; 3′ pS2-R
Terms and licenses: Academic/Nonprofit Terms; Industry Terms: Not Available to Industry
Depositor comments: The gRNA was designed to target the following Genbank reference sequence(s): NM_001048200.2,NM_001278162.1,NM_001278163.1,NM_005734.4. Note that this plasmid does NOT contain Cas9. It should be used in conjunction with lentiCas9-Blast (Addgene #52962) or otherwise with cell lines already expressing Cas9. Browse the full kinome gRNA library at http://www.addgene.org/pooled-library/broadgpp-human-kinome/ or visit http://www.broadinstitute.org/rnai/public/ for detailed protocols and information.
How to cite: HIPK3 gRNA (BRDN0001147814) was a gift from John Doench & David Root (Addgene plasmid # 77030 ; http://n2t.net/addgene:77030 ; RRID:Addgene_77030)
