>Addgene plasmid #77030 | HIPK3 gRNA (BRDN0001147814) | depositor partial sequence | sequence record 144490 | Target Sequence
ATACCATTTAATAGACCTCG
