>Addgene plasmid #77030 | HIPK3 gRNA (BRDN0001147814) | addgene partial sequence | sequence record 186979 | hU6-F
AGAAAGTAATAATTTCTTGGGTAGTTTGCAGTTTTAAAATTATGTTTTAAAATGGACTATCATATGCTTA
CCGTAACTTGAAAGTATTTCGATTTCTTGGCTTTATATATCTTGTGGAAAGGACGAAACACCGATACCAT
TTAATAGACCTCGGTTTTAGAGCTAGAAATAGCAAGTTAAAATAAGGCTAGTCCGTTATCAACTTGAAAA
AGTGGCACCGAGTCGGTGCTTTTTTAAGCTTGGCGTAACTAGATCTTGAGACAAATGGCAGTATTCATCC
ACAATTTTAAAAGAAAAGGGGGGATTGGGGGGTACAGTGCAGGGGAAAGAATAGTAGACATAATAGCAAC
AGACATACAAACTAAAGAATTACAAAAACAAATTACAAAAATTCAAAATTTTCGGGTTTATTACAGGGAC
AGCAGAGATCCACTTTGGCGCCGGCTCGAGGGGGCCCGGGTGCAAAGATGGATAAAGTTTTAAACAGAGA
GGAATCTTTGCAGCTAATGGACCTTCTAGGTCTTGAAAGGAGTGGGAATTGGCTCCGGTGCCCGTCAGTG
GGCAGAGCGC
